Addgene plasmid #139231: pJM451 EF1alpha EBFP2-P2A-BlastR (TUPV2)
Purpose: mMoClo TUPV2, with EF1alpha promoter and EBFP2-P2A-BlastR in the MCS
Depositing lab: Joshua Leonard. Depositing organization: Northwestern University. Publication: The COMET toolkit for composing customizable genetic programs in mammalian cells. Donahue PS, Draut JW, Muldoon JJ, Edelstein HI, Bagheri N, Leonard JN. Nat Commun. 2020 Feb 7;11(1):779. doi: 10.1038/s41467-019-14147-5. PubMed 32034124.
Backbone
  Vector backbone: pPD005 pcDNA Golden Gate
  Vector type: Mammalian Expression, Synthetic Biology
Growth in bacteria
  Bacterial resistance: Ampicillin, 100 μg/mL
  Growth temperature: 37°C
  Growth strain: DH5alpha
  Copy number: High Copy
Gene/Insert
  Gene/Insert name: EBFP2-P2A-Blasticidin S Deaminase
  Species: Synthetic
  Promoter: EF1alpha
  Cloning method: Restriction Enzyme; 5′ cloning site NheI (not destroyed); 3′ cloning site NotI (not destroyed)
Terms and licenses: Academic/Nonprofit Terms; Industry Terms: Not Available to Industry
Depositor comments: Leonard Lab plasmid reference number: L1504
How to cite: pJM451 EF1alpha EBFP2-P2A-BlastR (TUPV2) was a gift from Joshua Leonard (Addgene plasmid # 139231 ; http://n2t.net/addgene:139231 ; RRID:Addgene_139231)
