[The description below was written by a language model from this plasmid's Addgene catalogue record and pLannotate feature annotations shown in this document.]
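Description:
pJM451 EF1alpha EBFP2-P2A-BlastR (TUPV2) is a 6,988-nt mammalian expression plasmid built on the pPD005 pcDNA Golden Gate backbone. It serves as a transcription unit positioning vector (position 2) in the mMoClo modular cloning scheme associated with the COMET toolkit for composing genetic programs in mammalian cells. It is propagated in E. coli at high copy through a ColE1/pUC-type origin and selected with ampicillin via the β-lactamase gene and its native promoter. An f1 phage origin is also present, along with remnants typical of pcDNA-style backbones: lac promoter/operator elements, a short lacI fragment and a fragment of a pBluescript-type multiple cloning site.

The payload, cloned between retained NheI and NotI sites, is a single transcription unit driven by the human EF1alpha promoter, annotated as the core promoter followed by portions of its intron A. A short match to a TRE3GV promoter just upstream of the coding region is only a fragment and probably reflects shared sequence rather than a functional Tet-responsive element. The open reading frame encodes the blue fluorescent protein EBFP2 joined through a P2A self-cleaving peptide to blasticidin S deaminase, so one mRNA yields both a fluorescent reporter and a blasticidin resistance marker as separate proteins. Transcription terminates at a bGH polyadenylation signal. Downstream, an SV40 early promoter and SV40 poly(A) signal flank only a small fragment of a bleomycin-family resistance gene, so this backbone cassette appears vestigial.

The construct supplies a constitutive marker and selection unit. According to the record's TUPV2 designation, it is intended as a positioned module for assembling multi-unit mammalian constructs, although the table does not annotate the Golden Gate sites themselves.
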