Features (pLannotate 1.2.2; 20 found; start..end, strand, type, name):
    369..580     +  promoter       EF-1α core promoter: core promoter for human elongation factor EF-1α
    581..694     +  intron         EF-1α intron A (fragment): intron upstream of the start codon of human EF-1α
   1320..1523    +  intron         EF-1α intron A: truncated intron upstream of the start codon of human EF-1α
   1532..1566    +  promoter       TRE3GV promoter (fragment): 3rd-generation Tet-responsive promoter that can be activated by binding of Tet-On® 3G, optimized for retroviral and lentiviral vectors
   1639..2355    +  CDS            EBFP2: EBFP2 is a basic (constitutively fluorescent) blue fluorescent protein published in 2007, derived from Aequorea victoria. It is reported to be a rapidly-maturing monomer with moderate acid sensitivity.
   2452..2850    +  CDS            BSD: blasticidin S deaminase; Aspergillus terreus BSD; confers resistance to blasticidin
   2901..3012    +  polyA_signal   bGH poly(A) signal: bovine growth hormone polyadenylation signal
   3497..3522    -  misc_feature   MCS (fragment): pBluescript multiple cloning site
   3894..4322    +  rep_origin     f1 ori (sequence partly withheld): f1 bacteriophage origin of replication; arrow indicates direction of (+) strand synthesis
   4327..4349    +  promoter       SV40 promoter (fragment): SV40 enhancer and early promoter
   4350..4541    +  promoter       SV40 promoter: SV40 early promoter
   4568..4666    +  CDS            ble (fragment): BLE_KLEPN - Experimental evidence at protein level: Swiss-Prot protein existence level 1. Binding protein with a strong affinity to the bleomycin family of antibiotics. Binds to CL990; an antimitotic-antibiotic compound. From Klebsiella pneumoniae.
   4661..4782    +  polyA_signal   SV40 poly(A) signal: SV40 polyadenylation signal
   4855..4871    -  protein_bind   lac operator: The lac repressor binds to the lac operator to inhibit transcription in E. coli. This inhibition can be relieved by adding lactose or isopropyl-β-D-thiogalactopyranoside (IPTG). lac repressor encoded by lacI
   4879..4909    -  promoter       lac promoter: promoter for the E. coli lac operon
   4924..4945    -  protein_bind   CAP binding site: CAP binding activates transcription in the presence of cAMP. E. coli catabolite activator protein
   4958..5050    -  CDS            lacI (fragment): lac repressor; lacI; The lac repressor binds to the lac operator to inhibit transcription in E. coli. This inhibition can be relieved by adding lactose or isopropyl-β-D-thiogalactopyranoside (IPTG).
   5233..5821    -  rep_origin     ori: high-copy-number ColE1/pMB1/pBR322/pUC origin of replication
   5992..6852    -  CDS            AmpR: β-lactamase; bla; confers resistance to ampicillin, carbenicillin, and related antibiotics
   6853..6957    -  promoter       AmpR promoter: bla
>Addgene plasmid #139231 | pJM451 EF1alpha EBFP2-P2A-BlastR (TUPV2) | addgene full sequence | sequence record 324963 | Addgene NGS Result
GACGGATCGGGAGATCGAAGACGGGCAAAACCGATGTTGACGGACTAATCCTGACAAGATCTGGGGAGGT
CGCTGAGTAGTGCGCGAGCAAAATTTAAGCTACAACAAGGCAAGGCTTGACCGACAATTGCATGAAGAAT
CTGCTTAGGGTTAGGCGTTTTGCGCTGCTTCGCGATGTACGGGCCAGATATACGCGTGAGTAATTCATAC
AAAAGGACTCGCCCCTGCCTTGGGGAATCCCAGGGACCGTCGTTAAACTCCCACTAACGTAGAACCCAGA
GATCGCTGCGTTCCCGCCCCCTCACCCGCCCGCTCTCGTCATCACTGAGGTGGAGAAGAGCATGCGTGAG
GCTCCGGTGCCCGTCAGTGGGCAGAGCGCACATCGCCCACAGTCCCCGAGAAGTTGGGGGGAGGGGTCGG
CAATTGAACCGGTGCCTAGAGAAGGTGGCGCGGGGTAAACTGGGAAAGTGATGTCGTGTACTGGCTCCGC
CTTTTTCCCGAGGGTGGGGGAGAACCGTATATAAGTGCAGTAGTCGCCGTGAACGTTCTTTTTCGCAACG
GGTTTGCCGCCAGAACACAGGTAAGTGCCGTGTGTGGTTCCCGCGGGCCTGGCCTCTTTACGGGTTATGG
CCCTTGCGTGCCTTGAATTACTTCCACGCCCCTGGCTGCAGTACGTGATTCTTGATCCCGAGCTTCGGGT
TGGAAGTGGGTGGGAGAGTTCGAGGCCTTGCGCTTAAGGAGCCCCTTCGCCTCGTGCTTGAGTTGAGGCC
TGGCTTGGGCGCTGGGGCCGCCGCGTGCGAATCTGGTGGCACCTTCGCGCCTGTCTCGCTGCTTTCGATA
AGTCTCTAGCCATTTAAAATTTTTGATGACCTGCTGCGACGCTTTTTTTCTGGCAAGATAGTCTTGTAAA
TGCGGGCCAAGATCTGCACACTGGTATTTCGGTTTTTGGGGCCGCGGGCGGCGACGGGGCCCGTGCGTCC
CAGCGCACATGTTCGGCGAGGCGGGGCCTGCGAGCGCGGCCACCGAGAATCGGACGGGGGTAGTCTCAAG
CTGGCCGGCCTGCTCTGGTGCCTGGCCTCGCGCCGCCGTGTATCGCCCCGCCCTGGGCGGCAAGGCTGGC
CCGGTCGGCACCAGTTGCGTGAGCGGAAAGATGGCCGCTTCCCGGCCCTGCTGCAGGGAGCTCAAAATGG
AGGACGCGGCGCTCGGGAGAGCGGGCGGGTGAGTCACCCACACAAAGGAAAAGGGCCTTTCCGTCCTCAG
CCGTCGCTTCATGTGACTCCACGGAGTACCGGGCGCCGTCCAGGCACCTCGATTAGTTCTCGAGCTTTTG
GAGTACGTCGTCTTTAGGTTGGGGGGAGGGGTTTTATGCGATGGAGTTTCCCCACACTGAGTGGGTGGAG
ACTGAAGTTAGGCCAGCTTGGCACTTGATGTAATTCTCCTTGGAATTTGCCCTTTTTGAGTTTGGATCTT
GGTTCATTCTCAAGCCTCAGACAGTGGTTCAAAGTTTTTTTCTTCCATTTCAGGTGTCGTGAGAGCTCGT
TTAGTGAACCGTCAGATCGCCTGGAGACGCCATCCACGCTGTTTTGACCTCCATAGAAGAGAACGGGACC
GATCCAAATTCTCGAGGCTAGCGCCACCATGGTGAGCAAGGGCGAGGAGCTGTTCACCGGGGTGGTGCCC
ATCCTGGTCGAGCTGGACGGCGACGTAAACGGCCACAAGTTCAGCGTGAGGGGCGAGGGCGAGGGCGATG
CCACCAACGGCAAGCTGACCCTGAAGTTCATCTGCACCACCGGCAAGCTGCCCGTGCCCTGGCCCACCCT
CGTGACCACCCTGAGCCACGGCGTGCAGTGCTTCGCCCGCTACCCCGACCACATGAAGCAGCACGACTTC
TTCAAGTCCGCCATGCCCGAAGGCTACGTCCAGGAGCGCACCATCTTCTTCAAGGACGACGGCACCTACA
AGACCCGCGCCGAGGTGAAGTTCGAGGGCGACACCCTAGTGAACCGCATCGAGCTGAAGGGCGTCGACTT
CAAGGAGGACGGCAACATCCTGGGGCACAAGCTGGAGTACAACTTCAACAGCCACAACATCTATATCATG
GCCGTCAAGCAGAAGAACGGCATCAAGGTGAACTTCAAGATCCGCCACAACGTGGAGGACGGCAGCGTGC
AGCTCGCCGACCACTACCAGCAGAACACCCCCATCGGCGACGGCCCCGTGCTGCTGCCCGACAGCCACTA
CCTGAGCACCCAGTCCGTGCTGAGCAAAGACCCCAACGAGAAGCGCGATCACATGGTCCTGCTGGAGTTC
CGCACCGCCGCCGGGATCACTCTCGGCATGGACGAGCTGTACAAGGAATTCGGTAGCAAGCTTGGTAGTG
GAGCAACTAACTTTTCCCTGCTCAAACAAGCCGGGGATGTAGAGGAGAACCCCGGCCCCGCCCCCCTTAA
GATGGCCAAGCCTTTGTCTCAAGAAGAATCCACCCTCATTGAAAGAGCAACGGCTACAATCAACAGCATC
CCCATCTCTGAGGACTACAGCGTCGCCAGCGCAGCTCTCTCTAGCGACGGCCGCATCTTCACTGGTGTCA
ATGTATATCATTTTACTGGGGGACCTTGTGCAGAACTCGTGGTGCTGGGCACTGCTGCTGCTGCGGCAGC
TGGCAACCTGACTTGTATCGTCGCGATCGGAAATGAGAACAGGGGCATCTTGAGCCCCTGCGGACGGTGC
CGACAGGTGCTTCTCGATCTGCATCCTGGGATCAAAGCCATAGTGAAGGACAGTGATGGACAGCCGACGG
CAGTTGGGATTCGTGAATTGCTGCCCTCTGGTTATGTGTGGGAGGGCTAAGCGGCCGCTCGAGTCTAGAG
GGCCCGTTTAAACCCGCTGATCAGCCTCGACTGTGCCTTCTAGTTGCCAGCCATCTGTTGTTTGCCCCTC
CCCCGTGCCTTCCTTGACCCTGGAAGGTGCCACTCCCACTGTCCTTTCCTAATAAAATGAGGAAATTGCA
TCGCATTGTCTGAGTAGGTGTCATTCTATTCTGGGGGGTGGGGTGGGGCAGGACAGCAAGGGGGAGGATT
GGGAAGTCAATAGCAGGCATGCTGGGGATGCGGTGGGCTCTATGGCTTCTGAGGCAGGTCGAAGAACTAT
TTCCTGGCTGTTACGCGAGCGCATCGCGATAAGCTCTAGAGGGACAGCCCCCCCCCAAAGCCCCCAGGGA
TGTAATTACGTCCCTCCCCCGCTAGGGGGCAGCAGCGAGCCGCCCGGGGCTCCGCTCCGGTCCGGCGCTC
CCCCCGCATCCCCGAGCCGGCAGCGTGCGGGGACAGCCCGGGCACGGGGAAGGTGGCACGGGATCGCTTT
CCTCTGAACGCTTCTCGCTGCTCTTTGAGCCTGCAGACACCTGGGGGGATACGGGGAAAAAGCTTTAGGC
TGAAAGAGAGATTTAGAATGACAGAATCATAGAACGGCCTGCGTACGGATGGGGCTCTAGCTCTAGAGCT
TGATATCGAATTCCTGCAGCCCCGCTAGAGGGACAGCCCCCCCCCAAAGCCCCCAGGGATGTAATTACGT
CCCTCCCCCGCTAGGGGGCAGCAGCGAGCCGCCCGGGGCTCCGCTCCGGTCCGGCGCTCCCCCCGCATCC
CCGAGCCGGCAGCGTGCGGGGACAGCCCGGGCACGGGGAAGGTGGCACGGGATCGCTTTCCTCTGAACGC
TTCTCGCTGCTCTTTGAGCCTGCAGACACCTGGGGGGATACGGGGAAAAAGCTTTAGGCTGAAAGAGAGA
TTTAGAATGACAGAATCATAGAACGGCCTGGGCGCGCCTGGTGGCGAACGATCAACAGACGGGAGAGGAC
TAAAGTCTTCGCTGACAGCGACCGGACTCTAGGGGGTATCCCC
[124 nt withheld, positions 3894-4017]
C
[91 nt withheld, positions 4019-4109]
A
[49 nt withheld, positions 4111-4159]
CCTTTGACGTTGGAGTCCACGTTCTTT
[37 nt withheld, positions 4187-4223]
ACCCTATCTCGGTCTATTCTTTTGATTTATAAGGGATTTTGCCGATTTCGGCCTATTGGTTAAAAAATGA
GCTGATTTAACAAAAATTTAACGCGAATTAATTCTGTGGAATGTGTGTCAGTTAGGCTCAATTAGTCAGC
AACCATAGTCCCGCCCCTAACTCCGCCCATCCCGCCCCTAACTCCGCCCAGTTCCGCCCATTCTCCGCCC
CATGGCTGACTAATTTTTTTTATTTATGCAGAGGCCGAGGCCGCCTCTGCCTCTGAGCTATTCCAGAAGT
AGTGAGGAGGCTTTTTTGGAGGCCTAGGCTTTTGCAAAAAGCTCCCGGGAGCTTGTATATCCATTTTCGG
AGGTTGGGCTTCGGAATCGTTTTCCGGGACGCCGGCTGGATGATCCTCCAGCGCGGGGATCTCATGCTGG
AGTTCTTCGCCCACCCCAACTTGTTTATTGCAGCTTATAATGGTTACAAATAAAGCAATAGCATCACAAA
TTTCACAAATAAAGCATTTTTTTCACTGCATTCTAGTTGTGGTTTGTCCAAACTCATCAATGTATCTTAT
CATGTCTGTATACCGTCGACCTCTAGCTAGAGCTTGGCGTAATCATGGTCATAGCTGTTTCCTGTGTGAA
ATTGTTATCCGCTCACAATTCCACACAACATACGAGCCGGAAGCATAAAGTGTAAAGCCTGGGGTGCCTA
ATGAGTGAGCTAACTCACATTAATTGCGTTGCGCTCACTGCCCGCTTTCCAGTCGGGAAACCTGTCGTGC
CAGCTGCATTAATGAATCGGCCAACGCGCGGGGAGAGGCGGTTTGCGTATTGGGCGCTCTTCCGCTTCCT
CGCTCACTGACTCGCTGCGCTCGGTCGTTCGGCTGCGGCGAGCGGTATCAGCTCACTCAAAGGCGGTAAT
ACGGTTATCCACAGAATCAGGGGATAACGCAGGAAAGAACATGTGAGCAAAAGGCCAGCAAAAGGCCAGG
AACCGTAAAAAGGCCGCGTTGCTGGCGTTTTTCCATAGGCTCCGCCCCCCTGACGAGCATCACAAAAATC
GACGCTCAAGTCAGAGGTGGCGAAACCCGACAGGACTATAAAGATACCAGGCGTTTCCCCCTGGAAGCTC
CCTCGTGCGCTCTCCTGTTCCGACCCTGCCGCTTACCGGATACCTGTCCGCCTTTCTCCCTTCGGGAAGC
GTGGCGCTTTCTCATAGCTCACGCTGTAGGTATCTCAGTTCGGTGTAGGTCGTTCGCTCCAAGCTGGGCT
GTGTGCACGAACCCCCCGTTCAGCCCGACCGCTGCGCCTTATCCGGTAACTATCGTCTTGAGTCCAACCC
GGTAAGACACGACTTATCGCCACTGGCAGCAGCCACTGGTAACAGGATTAGCAGAGCGAGGTATGTAGGC
GGTGCTACAGAGTTCTTGAAGTGGTGGCCTAACTACGGCTACACTAGAAGAACAGTATTTGGTATCTGCG
CTCTGCTGAAGCCAGTTACCTTCGGAAAAAGAGTTGGTAGCTCTTGATCCGGCAAACAAACCACCGCTGG
TAGCGGTGGTTTTTTTGTTTGCAAGCAGCAGATTACGCGCAGAAAAAAAGGATCTCAAGAAGATCCTTTG
ATCTTTTCTACGGGGTCTGACGCTCAGTGGAACGAAAACTCACGTTAAGGGATTTTGGTCATGAGATTAT
CAAAAAGGATCTTCACCTAGATCCTTTTAAATTAAAAATGAAGTTTTAAATCAATCTAAAGTATATATGA
GTAAACTTGGTCTGACAGTTACCAATGCTTAATCAGTGAGGCACCTATCTCAGCGATCTGTCTATTTCGT
TCATCCATAGTTGCCTGACTCCCCGTCGTGTAGATAACTACGATACGGGAGGGCTTACCATCTGGCCCCA
GTGCTGCAATGATACCGCGAGATCCACGCTCACCGGCTCCAGATTTATCAGCAATAAACCAGCCAGCCGG
AAGGGCCGAGCGCAGAAGTGGTCCTGCAACTTTATCCGCCTCCATCCAGTCTATTAATTGTTGCCGGGAA
GCTAGAGTAAGTAGTTCGCCAGTTAATAGTTTGCGCAACGTTGTTGCCATTGCTACAGGCATCGTGGTGT
CACGCTCGTCGTTTGGTATGGCTTCATTCAGCTCCGGTTCCCAACGATCAAGGCGAGTTACATGATCCCC
CATGTTGTGCAAAAAAGCGGTTAGCTCCTTCGGTCCTCCGATCGTTGTCAGAAGTAAGTTGGCCGCAGTG
TTATCACTCATGGTTATGGCAGCACTGCATAATTCTCTTACTGTCATGCCATCCGTAAGATGCTTTTCTG
TGACTGGTGAGTACTCAACCAAGTCATTCTGAGAATAGTGTATGCGGCGACCGAGTTGCTCTTGCCCGGC
GTCAATACGGGATAATACCGCGCCACATAGCAGAACTTTAAAAGTGCTCATCATTGGAAAACGTTCTTCG
GGGCGAAAACTCTCAAGGATCTTACCGCTGTTGAGATCCAGTTCGATGTAACCCACTCGTGCACCCAACT
GATCTTCAGCATCTTTTACTTTCACCAGCGTTTCTGGGTGAGCAAAAACAGGAAGGCAAAATGCCGCAAA
AAAGGGAATAAGGGCGACACGGAAATGTTGAATACTCATACTCTTCCTTTTTCAATATTATTGAAGCATT
TATCAGGGTTATTGTCTCATGAGCGGATACATATTTGAATGTATTTAGAAAAATAAACAAATAGGGGTTC
CGCGCACATTTCCCCGAAAAGTGCCACCTGACGTC
