>Addgene plasmid #139231 | pJM451 EF1alpha EBFP2-P2A-BlastR (TUPV2) | depositor partial sequence | sequence record 269302 | EBFP2-P2A-Blasticidin S Deaminase
ATGGTGAGCAAGGGCGAGGAGCTGTTCACCGGGGTGGTGCCCATCCTGGTCGAGCTGGACGGCGACGTAA
ACGGCCACAAGTTCAGCGTGAGGGGCGAGGGCGAGGGCGATGCCACCAACGGCAAGCTGACCCTGAAGTT
CATCTGCACCACCGGCAAGCTGCCCGTGCCCTGGCCCACCCTCGTGACCACCCTGAGCCACGGCGTGCAG
TGCTTCGCCCGCTACCCCGACCACATGAAGCAGCACGACTTCTTCAAGTCCGCCATGCCCGAAGGCTACG
TCCAGGAGCGCACCATCTTCTTCAAGGACGACGGCACCTACAAGACCCGCGCCGAGGTGAAGTTCGAGGG
CGACACCCTAGTGAACCGCATCGAGCTGAAGGGCGTCGACTTCAAGGAGGACGGCAACATCCTGGGGCAC
AAGCTGGAGTACAACTTCAACAGCCACAACATCTATATCATGGCCGTCAAGCAGAAGAACGGCATCAAGG
TGAACTTCAAGATCCGCCACAACGTGGAGGACGGCAGCGTGCAGCTCGCCGACCACTACCAGCAGAACAC
CCCCATCGGCGACGGCCCCGTGCTGCTGCCCGACAGCCACTACCTGAGCACCCAGTCCGTGCTGAGCAAA
GACCCCAACGAGAAGCGCGATCACATGGTCCTGCTGGAGTTCCGCACCGCCGCCGGGATCACTCTCGGCA
TGGACGAGCTGTACAAGGAATTCGGTAGCAAGCTTGGTAGTGGAGCAACTAACTTTTCCCTGCTCAAACA
AGCCGGGGATGTAGAGGAGAACCCCGGCCCCGCCCCCCTTAAGATGGCCAAGCCTTTGTCTCAAGAAGAA
TCCACCCTCATTGAAAGAGCAACGGCTACAATCAACAGCATCCCCATCTCTGAGGACTACAGCGTCGCCA
GCGCAGCTCTCTCTAGCGACGGCCGCATCTTCACTGGTGTCAATGTATATCATTTTACTGGGGGACCTTG
TGCAGAACTCGTGGTGCTGGGCACTGCTGCTGCTGCGGCAGCTGGCAACCTGACTTGTATCGTCGCGATC
GGAAATGAGAACAGGGGCATCTTGAGCCCCTGCGGACGGTGCCGACAGGTGCTTCTCGATCTGCATCCTG
GGATCAAAGCCATAGTGAAGGACAGTGATGGACAGCCGACGGCAGTTGGGATTCGTGAATTGCTGCCCTC
TGGTTATGTGTGGGAGGGCTAA
